>Addgene plasmid #38936 | VRK3 | depositor partial sequence | sequence record 48994 | VRK3 sequence 1084 bps
ATGCACCATCATCATCATCATTCTTCTGGTGTAGATCTGGGTACCGAGAACCTGTACTTCCAATCCATGA
CCACCTCACTTGAAGCTTTGCCCACAGGGACAGTGCTGACAGACAAGAGTGGGCGACAGTGGAAGCTGAA
GTCCTTCCAGACCAGGGACAACCAGGGCATTCTCTATGAAGCTGCACCCACCTCCACCCTCACCTGTGAC
TCAGGACCACAGAAGCAAAAGTTCTCACTCAAACTGGATGCCAAGGATGGGCGCTTGTTCAATGAGCAGA
ACTTCTTCCAGCGGGCCGCCAAGCCTCTGCAAGTCAACAAGTGGAAGAAGCTGTACTCGACCCCACTGCT
GGCCATCCCTACCTGCATGGGTTTCGGTGTTCACCAGGACAAATACAGGTTCTTGGTGTTACCCAGCCTG
GGGAGGAGCCTTCAGTCGGCCCTGGATGTCAGCCCAAAGCATGTGCTGTCAGAGAGGTCTGTGCTGCAGG
TGGCCTGCCGGCTGCTGGATGCCCTGGAGTTCCTCCATGAGAATGAGTATGTTCATGGAAATGTGACAGC
TGAAAATATCTTTGTGGATCCAGAGGACCAGAGTCAGGTGACTTTGGCAGGCTATGGCTTCGCCTTCCGC
TATTGCCCAAGTGGCAAACACGTGGCCTACGTGGAAGGCAGCAGGAGCCCTCACGAGGGGGACCTTGAGT
TCATTAGCATGGACCTGCACAAGGGATGCGGGCCCTCCCGCCGCAGCGACCTCCAGAGCCTGGGCTACTG
CATGCTGAAGTGGCTCTACGGGTTTCTGCCATGGACAAATTGCCTTCCCAACACTGAGGACATCATGAAG
CAAAAACAGAAGTTTGTTGATAAGCCGGGGCCCTTCGTGGGACCCTGCGGTCACTGGATCAGGCCCTCAG
AGACCCTGCAGAAGTACCTGAAGGTGGTGATGGCCCTCACGTATGAGGAGAAGCCGCCCTACGCCATGCT
GAGGAACAACCTAGAAGCTTTGCTGCAGGATCTGCGTGTGTCTCCATATGACCCCATTGGCCTCCCGATG
GTGCCCTGACAGTAAAGGTGGATACGGATCCGAA
