>Addgene plasmid #38936 | VRK3 | addgene partial sequence | sequence record 51702 | T7 5'-TAATACGACTCACTATAGGG-3'
CATCATTCTTCTGGTGTAGATCTGGGTACCGAGAACCTGTACTTCCAATCCATGACCACCTCACTTGAAG
CTTTGCCCACAGGGACAGTGCTGACAGACAAGAGTGGGCGACAGTGGAAGCTGAAGTCCTTCCAGACCAG
GGACAACCAGGGCATTCTCTATGAAGCTGCACCCACCTCCACCCTCACCTGTGACTCAGGACCACAGAAG
CAAAAGTTCTCACTCAAACTGGATGCCAAGGATGGGCGCTTGTTCAATGAGCAGAACTTCTTCCAGCGGG
CCGCCAAGCCTCTGCAAGTCAACAAGTGGAAGAAGCTGTACTCGACCCCACTGCTGGCCATCCCTACCTG
CATGGGTTTCGGTGTTCACCAGGACAAATACAGGTTCTTGGTGTTACCCAGCCTGGGGAGGAGCCTTCAG
TCGGCCCTGGATGTCAGCCCAAAGCATGTGCTGTCAGAGAGGTCTGTGCTGCAGGTGGCCTGCCGGCTGC
TGGATGCCCTGGAGTTCCTCCATGAGAATGAGTATGTTCATGGAAATGTGACAGCTGAAAATATCTTTGT
GGATCCAGAGGACCAGAGTCAGGTGACTTTGGCAGGCTATGGCTTCGCCTTCCGCTATTGCCCAAGTGGC
AAACACGTGGCCTACGTGGAAGGCAGCAGGAGCCCTCACGAGGGGGACCTTGAGTTCATTAGCATGGACC
TGCACAAGGGATGCGGGCCCTCCCGCCGCAGCGACCTCCAGAGCCTGGGCTACTGCATGCTGAAGTGGCT
CTACGGGTTTCTGCCATGGACAAATTGCCTTCCCAACACTGAGGACATCATGAAGCAAAAACAGAAGTTT
GTTGATAAGCCGGGGCCCTTCGTGGGACCCTGCGGTCACTGGATCAGGCCCTCAGAGACCCTGCAGAAGT
ACCTGAAGGTGGTGATGGCC
