>Addgene plasmid #38936 | VRK3 | addgene partial sequence | sequence record 52798 | pBrevBAM-primer
GCGGTGATGCCGGCCACGATGCGTCCGGCGTAGAGGATCGAGATCTCGATCCCGCGAAATTAATACGACT
CACTATAGGGGAATTGTGAGCGGATAACAATTCCCCTCTAGAAATAATTTTGTTTAACTTTAAGAAGGAG
ATATACATATGCACCATCATCATCATCATTCTTCTGGTGTAGATCTGGGTACCGAGAACCTGTACTTCCA
ATCCATGACCACCTCACTTGAAGCTTTGCCCACAGGGACAGTGCTGACAGACAAGAGTGGGCGACAGTGG
AAGCTGAAGTCCTTCCAGACCAGGGACAACCAGGGCATTCTCTATGAAGCTGCACCCACCTCCACCCTCA
CCTGTGACTCAGGACCACAGAAGCAAAAGTTCTCACTCAAACTGGATGCCAAGGATGGGCGCTTGTTCAA
TGAGCAGAACTTCTTCCAGCGGGCCGCCAAGCCTCTGCAAGTCAACAAGTGGAAGAAGCTGTACTCGACC
CCACTGCTGGCCATCCCTACCTGCATGGGTTTCGGTGTTCACCAGGACAAATACAGGTTCTTGGTGTTAC
CCAGCCTGGGGAGGAGCCTTCAGTCGGCCCTGGATGTCAGCCCAAAGCATGTGCTGTCAGAGAGGTCTGT
GCTGCAGGTGGCCTGCCGGCTGCTGGATGCCCTGGAGTTCCTCCATGAGAATGAGTATGTTCATGGAAAT
GTGACAGCTGAAAATATCTTTGTGGATCCAGAGGACCAGAGTCAGGTGACTTTGGCAGGCTATGGCTTCG
CCTTCCGCTATTGCCCAAGTGGCAAACACGTGGCCTACGTGGAAGGCAGCAGGAGCCCTCACGAGGGGGA
CCTTGAGTTCATTAGCATGGACCTGCACAAGGGATGCGGGCCCTCCCGC
