[The description below was written by a language model from this plasmid's Addgene catalogue record.]
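Description:
VRK3 is a bacterial expression plasmid built on the pNIC28-Bsa4 backbone from the SGC, made to produce recombinant human vaccinia related kinase 3 for structure determination. It is selected in bacteria with kanamycin and is recorded as low copy. The record does not name the origin of replication or explicitly state the promoter. The listed sequencing primers, T7 at the 5′ end and T7-term at the 3′ end, indicate that the insert sits between T7 promoter and terminator regions, the usual arrangement for inducible expression in E. coli strains that supply T7 RNA polymerase.

The insert is a roughly 1.1 kb human VRK3 fragment introduced by ligation independent cloning. The record cautions that it may not be the full open reading frame, which fits structural genomics practice of trimming a protein to a well-behaved, crystallisable domain. The coding sequence carries an E161K substitution; the record does not say whether this change is deliberate or a variant. An N-terminal His tag followed by a TEV protease site is fused to the insert, allowing capture of the protein by immobilised metal affinity chromatography. The tag can then be cleaved off to leave near-native protein.

The alternative names link the construct to a deposited PDB structure, which agrees with its stated purpose. It is typically used for overexpression and purification of the VRK3 fragment for crystallography, and the purified protein could also serve in biochemical or biophysical work. No feature table was supplied, so further backbone elements cannot be confirmed here.
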