Addgene plasmid #38936: VRK3
Purpose: Bacterial expression for structure determination; may not be full ORF
Depositing lab: Nicola Burgess-Brown. Depositing organization: University of Oxford.
Backbone
  Vector backbone: pNIC28-Bsa4
  Backbone manufacturer: SGC
  Vector type: Bacterial Expression
Growth in bacteria
  Bacterial resistance: Kanamycin, 50 μg/mL
  Growth temperature: 37°C
  Growth strain: Mach1
  Copy number: Low Copy
Gene/Insert
  Gene/Insert name: VRK3 (alt names: vaccinia related kinase 3; PDB:2JII)
  Species: H. sapiens (human)
  Insert size (bp): 1084
  Mutation: E161K
  Entrez Gene: VRK3
  Tag / fusion protein: His Tev (N terminal on insert)
  Cloning method: Ligation Independent Cloning
  Sequencing primers: 5′ T7; 3′ T7-term
Terms and licenses: Academic/Nonprofit Terms; Industry Terms: Not Available to Industry
How to cite: VRK3 was a gift from Nicola Burgess-Brown (Addgene plasmid # 38936 ; http://n2t.net/addgene:38936 ; RRID:Addgene_38936)
